>Addgene plasmid #107873 | pClodANL-FGF2NBAA | addgene full sequence | sequence record 211058 | Addgene NGS Result
AGCGGCCGCAAAAAAGGTACCTGCCATGTATACTAGACCTTAATTAACACAGCTAACACCACGTCGTCCC
TATCTGCTGCCCTAGGTCTATGAGTGGTTGCTGGATAACTTTACGGGCATGCATAAGGCTCGTATAATAT
ATTCAGGGAGACCACAACGGTTTCCCTCTACAAATAATTTTGTTTAACTTTGAGGGACAATAATTTTGTT
TAACTTTAAGAAGGAGATATACATTACTAGTATCGATGGCCGCAGGTAGCATTACCACACTGCCGGCATT
ACCGGAGGATGGTGGTAGTGGCGCCTTCCCTCCGGGCCATTTTAAAGATCCGAAGCGTCTGTACTGTAAA
AACGGTGGTTTTTTCCTGCGCATTCACCCGGATGGCCGCGTTGATGGTGTGCGCGAGAAGAGCGACCCGC
ACATTAAGTTACAGCTGCAAGCCGAGGAGCGCGGCGTTGTGAGCATCAAAGGCGTTGCCGCAAATCGCTA
CCTGGCCATGAAAGAAGATGGTCGCCTGCTGGCCAGTAAAGCCGTGACCGACGAATGCTTCTTCTTCGAG
CGCCTGGAAAGCAACAACTACAACACATATCGCAGTCGCAAGTACACCAGCTGGTACGTTGCCTTACAGC
AAACCGGCCAGTATCAACTGGGTAGCAAAACAGGCCCGGGCCAGAAAGCCATCCTGTTTCTGCCGATGAG
CGCAAAAAGTGGTGCATCTAGAGGAGTTTTTACTCTGGAAGATTTTGTTGGCGATTGGCGTCAGACCGCG
GGTTATAATTTGGATCAAGTCCTGGAACAGGGTGGCGTAAGCTCTCTGTTCCAGAACCTGGGTGTGAGCG
TGACGCCGATTCAGCGCATCGTTCTGTCCGGCGAGAACGGTCTGAAAATTGATATTCATGTGATCATCCC
GTACGAAGGCCTGAGCGGTGACCAAATGGGTCAAATCGAGAAAATCTTTAAAGTCGTCTACCCAGTTGAC
GATCACCACTTCAAGGTTATCTTGCATTACGGTACGCTGGTGATTGATGGTGTGACCCCGAATATGATTG
ACTATTTCGGCCGTCCGTATGAAGGCATTGCCGTTTTTGACGGTAAAAAGATCACCGTCACCGGTACCCT
GTGGAATGGCAATAAGATTATTGACGAGCGTCTGATTAACCCGGACGGCAGCCTGCTGTTCCGCGTGACC
ATCAACGGTGTCACGGGTTGGCGTCTGTGCGAGCGCATCCTGGCATAATAAGTCGACGTTAATAACAGGC
CTGCTGGTAATCGCAGGCCTTTTTATTTTTTTTTTTTGCTAGCAAATTCTTGAAGACGAAAGGGCCTCGT
GATACGCCTATTTTTATAGGTTAATGTCATGATAATAATGGTTTCTTAGACGTCAGGTGGCACTTTTCGG
GGAAATGTGCGCGGAACCCCTATTTGTTTATTTTTCTAAATACATTCAAATATGTATCCGCTCATGAGAC
AATAACCCTGATAAATGCTTCAATAATATTGAAAAAGGAAGAGTATGAGTATTCAACATTTCCGTGTCGC
CCTTATTCCCTTTTTTGCGGCATTTTGCCTTCCTGTTTTTGCTCACCCAGAAACGCTGGTGAAAGTAAAA
GATGCTGAAGATCAGTTGGGTGCACGAGTGGGTTACATCGAACTGGATCTCAACAGCGGTAAGATCCTTG
AGAGTTTTCGCCCCGAAGAACGTTTTCCAATGATGAGCACTTTTAAAGTTCTGCTATGTGGCGCGGTATT
ATCCCGTGTTGACGCCGGGCAAGAGCAACTCGGTCGCCGCATACACTATTCTCAGAATGACTTGGTTGAG
TACTCACCAGTCACAGAAAAGCATCTTACGGATGGCATGACAGTAAGAGAATTATGCAGTGCTGCCATAA
CCATGAGTGATAACACTGCGGCCAACTTACTTCTGACAACGATCGGAGGACCGAAGGAGCTAACCGCTTT
TTTGCACAACATGGGGGATCATGTAACTCGCCTTGATCGTTGGGAACCGGAGCTGAATGAAGCCATACCA
AACGACGAGCGTGACACCACGATGCCTGCAGCAATGGCAACAACGTTGCGCAAACTATTAACTGGCGAAC
TACTTACTCTAGCTTCCCGGCAACAATTAATAGACTGGATGGAGGCGGATAAAGTTGCAGGACCACTTCT
GCGCTCGGCCCTTCCGGCTGGCTGGTTTATTGCTGATAAATCTGGAGCCGGTGAGCGTGGGTCTCGCGGT
ATCATTGCAGCACTGGGGCCAGATGGTAAGCCCTCCCGTATCGTAGTTATCTACACGACGGGGAGTCAGG
CAACTATGGATGAACGAAATAGACAGATCGCTGAGATAGGTGCCTCACTGATTAAGCATTGGTAACTGTC
AGACCAAGTTTACTCATATATACTTTAGATTGATTTAAAACTTCATTTTTAATTTAAAAGGATCTAGGTG
AAGATCCTTTTTGATAATCTCATGACCAAAATCCCTTAACGTGAGTTTTCGTTCCACTGAGCGTCAGACC
CCAAGATCTAGCGCTGCGGACACATACAAAGTTGCCCACAGATTCCGTGGATAAGCAGGGGACTAACATG
TGAGGCAAAACAGCAGGGCCGCGCCGGTGGCGTTTTTCCATAGGCTCCGCCCTCCTGCCAGAGTTCACAT
AAACAGACGCTTTTCCGGTGCATCTGTGGGAGCCGTGAGGCTCAACCATGAATCTGACAGTACGGGCGAA
ACCCGACAGGACTTAAAGATCCCCACCGTTTCCGGCGGGTCGCTCCCTCTTGCGCTCTCCTGTTCCGACC
CTGCCGTTTACCGGATACCTGTTCCGCCTTTCTCCCTTACGGGAAGTGTGGCGCTTTCTCATAGCTCACA
CACTGGTATCTCGGCTCGGTGTAGGTCGTTCGCTCCAAGCTGGGCTGTAAGCAAGAACTCCCCGTTCAGC
CCGACTGCTGCGCCTTATCCGGTAACTGTTCACTTGAGTCCAACCCGGAAAAGCACGGTAAAACGCCACT
GGCAGCAGCCATTGGTAACTGGGAGTTCGCAGAGGATTTGTTTAGCTAAACACGCGGTTGCTCTTGAAGT
GTGCGCCAAAGTCCGGCTACACTGGAAGGACAGATTTGGTTGCTGTGCTCTGCGAAAGCCAGTTACCACG
GTTAAGCAGTTCCCCAACTGACTTAACCTTCGATCAAACCACCTCCCCAGGTGGTTTTTTCGTTTACAGG
GCAAAAGATTACGCGCAGAAAAAAAGGATCTCAAGAAGATCCTTTGATC
Features (pLannotate 1.2.2; 7 found; start..end, strand, type, name):
     44..109     +  CDS            sspB (fragment): SSPB_ECOLI - Experimental evidence at protein level: Swiss-Prot protein existence level 1. Also stimulates degradation of the N-terminus of RseA (residues 1-108, alone or in complex with sigma-E) by ClpX-ClpP in a non-ssrA-mediated fashion. From Escherichia coli (strain K12).
    205..227     +  RBS            RBS: efficient ribosome binding site from bacteriophage T7 gene 10 (Olins and Rangwala, 1989)
    246..710     +  CDS            FGF2: FGF2_BOVIN - Experimental evidence at protein level: Swiss-Prot protein existence level 1. Acts as a ligand for FGFR1, FGFR2, FGFR3 and FGFR4 (By similarity). Also acts as an integrin ligand which is required for FGF2 signaling (By similarity). Binds to integrin ITGAV:ITGB3 (By similarity). Plays an important role in the regulation of cell survival, cell division, cell differentiation and cell migration (By similarity). Functions as a potent mitogen in vitro (By similarity). Can induce angiogenesis (By similarity). Mediates phosphorylation of ERK1/2 and thereby promotes retinal lens fiber diff
    729..1235    +  CDS            LUCI_OPLGR (fragment): Experimental evidence at protein level: Swiss-Prot protein existence level 1. Catalytic subunit of oplophorus-luciferin 2-monooxygenase. Oxidoreductase that converts coelenterazine (the oplophorus luciferin) to coelenteramide under emission of blue light with a maximum at 454 nm. Is also active with bisdeoxycoelenterazine. From Oplophorus gracilirostris (Luminous shrimp).
   1410..1514    +  promoter       AmpR promoter: bla
   1515..2375    +  CDS            AmpR: β-lactamase; bla; confers resistance to ampicillin, carbenicillin, and related antibiotics
   2531..3269    -  rep_origin     CloDF13 ori: Plasmids containing the CloDF13 (CDF) origin of replication can be propagated in E. coli cells that contain additional plasmids with compatible origins.
