[The description below was written by a language model from this plasmid's Addgene catalogue record and pLannotate feature annotations shown in this document.]
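Description:
pClodANL-FGF2NBAA is a small (about 3.3 kb) bacterial expression plasmid built on the pClodANL backbone for producing a luciferase-tagged FGF2 mutant in E. coli. It replicates from the CloDF13 (CDF) origin, which is catalogued here as low copy and is compatible with other common replicons, so it can be maintained in cells that carry additional plasmids. Selection is by ampicillin, through a β-lactamase gene driven by its own bla promoter.

The payload is a synthetic fibroblast growth factor 2 coding sequence (the annotation tool matches it most closely to the bovine FGF2 entry, though the record lists the species as synthetic) fused at its C terminus to NanoLuc, the engineered catalytic subunit of Oplophorus luciferase that produces blue light from a coelenterazine-type substrate. Expression is listed as coming from the proD promoter, which is not called as a feature in the table, and translation is supported by the strong ribosome binding site from bacteriophage T7 gene 10 located just upstream of the open reading frame. A short fragment annotated as sspB lies upstream of the RBS; the record does not explain its role, and it may simply be a partial match within the promoter region.

The FGF2 insert carries five substitutions (C77A, C95A, K128Q, R129Q and K134Q) and is described as a "minimal export" mutant. The construct comes from work using E. coli as a platform to study phosphoinositide biology, where the NanoLuc fusion would give a sensitive luminescent readout of the protein. This variant presumably serves as an export-deficient comparison for other FGF2 versions, although the record does not detail the assay.
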