Addgene plasmid #107873: pClodANL-FGF2NBAA
Purpose: Bacterial expression of FGF2 minimum export mutant-NanoLuc
Depositing lab: Sanford Simon. Depositing organization: Rockefeller University. Publication: Escherichia coli as a platform for the study of phosphoinositide biology. Botero S, Chiaroni-Clarke R, Simon SM. Sci Adv. 2019 Mar 27;5(3):eaat4872. doi: 10.1126/sciadv.aat4872. eCollection 2019 Mar. PubMed 30944849.
Backbone
  Vector backbone: pClodANL
  Vector type: Bacterial Expression, Luciferase
Growth in bacteria
  Bacterial resistance: Ampicillin, 100 μg/mL
  Growth temperature: 37°C
  Growth strain: DH5alpha
  Copy number: Low Copy
Gene/Insert
  Gene/Insert name: FGF2-minimal export (alt names: fibroblast growth factor 2; basic fibroblast growth factor 2)
  Species: Synthetic
  Mutation: C77A, C95A, K128Q, R129Q, K134Q
  Promoter: pro D
  Tag / fusion protein: NanoLuc (C terminal on insert)
  Cloning method: Gibson Cloning
  Sequencing primers: 5′ CCACGTCGTCCCTATCT; 3′ gatgcgctgaatcggcgtca
Terms and licenses: Academic/Nonprofit Terms; Industry Terms: Not Available to Industry
How to cite: pClodANL-FGF2NBAA was a gift from Sanford Simon (Addgene plasmid # 107873 ; http://n2t.net/addgene:107873 ; RRID:Addgene_107873)
