>Addgene plasmid #107873 | pClodANL-FGF2NBAA | depositor partial sequence | sequence record 203470 | pClodANL-FGF2NBAA sequence 3332 bps
AAGATCTAGCGCTGCGGACACATACAAAGTTACCCACAGATTCCGTGGATAAGCAGGGGACTAACATGTG
AGGCAAAACAGCAGGGCCGCGCCGGTGGCGTTTTTCCATAGGCTCCGCCCTCCTGCCAGAGTTCACATAA
ACAGACGCTTTTCCGGTGCATCTGTGGGAGCCGTGAGGCTCAACCATGAATCTGACAGTACGGGCGAAAC
CCGACAGGACTTAAAGATCCCCACCGTTTCCGGCGGGTCGCTCCCTCTTGCGCTCTCCTGTTCCGACCCT
GCCGTTTACCGGATACCTGTTCCGCCTTTCTCCCTTACGGGAAGTGTGGCGCTTTCTCATAGCTCACACA
CTGGTATCTCGGCTCGGTGTAGGTCGTTCGCTCCAAGCTGGGCTGTAAGCAAGAACTCCCCGTTCAGCCC
GACTGCTGCGCCTTATCCGGTAACTGTTCACTTGAGTCCAACCCGGAAAAGCACGGTAAAACGCCACTGG
CAGCAGCCATTGGTAACTGGGAGTTCGCAGAGGATTTGTTTAGCTAAACACGCGGTTGCTCTTGAAGTGT
GCGCCAAAGTCCGGCTACACTGGAAGGACAGATTTGGTTGCTGTGCTCTGCGAAAGCCAGTTACCACGGT
TAAGCAGTTCCCCAACTGACTTAACCTTCGATCAAACCACCTCCCCAGGTGGTTTTTTCGAAGGTTAAGT
CAGTTGGGGAACTGCTTAACCTTCGATCAAACCACCTCCCCAGGTGGTTTTTTCGTTTACAGGGCAAAAG
ATTACGCGCAGAAAAAAAGGATCTCAAGAAGATCCTTTGATCAGCGGCCGCAAAAAAGGTACCTGCCATG
TATACTAGACCTTAATTAACACAGCTAACACCACGTCGTCCCTATCTGCTGCCCTAGGTCTATGAGTGGT
TGCTGGATAACTTTACGGGCATGCATAAGGCTCGTATAATATATTCAGGGAGACCACAACGGTTTCCCTC
TACAAATAATTTTGTTTAACTTTGAGGGACAATAATTTTGTTTAACTTTAAGAAGGAGATATACATTACT
AGTATCGATGGCCGCAGGTAGCATTACCACACTGCCGGCATTACCGGAGGATGGTGGTAGTGGCGCCTTC
CCTCCGGGCCATTTTAAAGATCCGAAGCGTCTGTACTGTAAAAACGGTGGTTTTTTCCTGCGCATTCACC
CGGATGGCCGCGTTGATGGTGTGCGCGAGAAGAGCGACCCGCACATTAAGTTACAGCTGCAAGCCGAGGA
GCGCGGCGTTGTGAGCATCAAAGGCGTTGCCGCAAATCGCTACCTGGCCATGAAAGAAGATGGTCGCCTG
CTGGCCAGTAAAGCCGTGACCGACGAATGCTTCTTCTTCGAGCGCCTGGAAAGCAACAACTACAACACAT
ATCGCAGTCGCAAGTACACCAGCTGGTACGTTGCCTTACAGCAAACCGGCCAGTATCAACTGGGTAGCAA
AACAGGCCCGGGCCAGAAAGCCATCCTGTTTCTGCCGATGAGCGCAAAAAGTGGTGCATCTAGAGGAGTT
TTTACTCTGGAAGATTTTGTTGGCGATTGGCGTCAGACCGCGGGTTATAATTTGGATCAAGTCCTGGAAC
AGGGTGGCGTAAGCTCTCTGTTCCAGAACCTGGGTGTGAGCGTGACGCCGATTCAGCGCATCGTTCTGTC
CGGCGAGAACGGTCTGAAAATTGATATTCATGTGATCATCCCGTACGAAGGCCTGAGCGGTGACCAAATG
GGTCAAATCGAGAAAATCTTTAAAGTCGTCTACCCAGTTGACGATCACCACTTCAAGGTTATCTTGCATT
ACGGTACGCTGGTGATTGATGGTGTGACCCCGAATATGATTGACTATTTCGGCCGTCCGTATGAAGGCAT
TGCCGTTTTTGACGGTAAAAAGATCACCGTCACCGGTACCCTGTGGAATGGCAATAAGATTATTGACGAG
CGTCTGATTAACCCGGACGGCAGCCTGCTGTTCCGCGTGACCATCAACGGTGTCACGGGTTGGCGTCTGT
GCGAGCGCATCCTGGCATAATAAGTCGACGTTAATAACAGGCCTGCTGGTAATCGCAGGCCTTTTTATTT
TTTTTTTTGCTAGCAATTCTTGAAGACGAAAGGGCCTCGTGATACGCCTATTTTTATAGGTTAATGTCAT
GATAATAATGGTTTCTTAGACGTCAGGTGGCACTTTTCGGGGAAATGTGCGCGGAACCCCTATTTGTTTA
TTTTTCTAAATACATTCAAATATGTATCCGCTCATGAGACAATAACCCTGATAAATGCTTCAATAATATT
GAAAAAGGAAGAGTATGAGTATTCAACATTTCCGTGTCGCCCTTATTCCCTTTTTTGCGGCATTTTGCCT
TCCTGTTTTTGCTCACCCAGAAACGCTGGTGAAAGTAAAAGATGCTGAAGATCAGTTGGGTGCACGAGTG
GGTTACATCGAACTGGATCTCAACAGCGGTAAGATCCTTGAGAGTTTTCGCCCCGAAGAACGTTTTCCAA
TGATGAGCACTTTTAAAGTTCTGCTATGTGGCGCGGTATTATCCCGTGTTGACGCCGGGCAAGAGCAACT
CGGTCGCCGCATACACTATTCTCAGAATGACTTGGTTGAGTACTCACCAGTCACAGAAAAGCATCTTACG
GATGGCATGACAGTAAGAGAATTATGCAGTGCTGCCATAACCATGAGTGATAACACTGCGGCCAACTTAC
TTCTGACAACGATCGGAGGACCGAAGGAGCTAACCGCTTTTTTGCACAACATGGGGGATCATGTAACTCG
CCTTGATCGTTGGGAACCGGAGCTGAATGAAGCCATACCAAACGACGAGCGTGACACCACGATGCCTGCA
GCAATGGCAACAACGTTGCGCAAACTATTAACTGGCGAACTACTTACTCTAGCTTCCCGGCAACAATTAA
TAGACTGGATGGAGGCGGATAAAGTTGCAGGACCACTTCTGCGCTCGGCCCTTCCGGCTGGCTGGTTTAT
TGCTGATAAATCTGGAGCCGGTGAGCGTGGGTCTCGCGGTATCATTGCAGCACTGGGGCCAGATGGTAAG
CCCTCCCGTATCGTAGTTATCTACACGACGGGGAGTCAGGCAACTATGGATGAACGAAATAGACAGATCG
CTGAGATAGGTGCCTCACTGATTAAGCATTGGTAACTGTCAGACCAAGTTTACTCATATATACTTTAGAT
TGATTTAAAACTTCATTTTTAATTTAAAAGGATCTAGGTGAAGATCCTTTTTGATAATCTCATGACCAAA
ATCCCTTAACGTGAGTTTTCGTTCCACTGAGCGTCAGACCCC
